>Addgene plasmid #175953 | MS2_SC2_S_Kappa | addgene full sequence | sequence record 343945 | Addgene NGS Result
GATTTACACTTTATGCTTCCGGCTCGTATGTTTCTAGAGAATTCAAATAATTTTGTTTAACTTTAAGAAG
GAGATTTAAATTGGCTATCGCTGTAGGTAGCCGGAATTCCATTCCTAGGAGGTTTGACCTGTGCGAGCTT
TTAGTACCCTTGATAGGGAGAACGAAACCTTCGTCCCCTCCGTTCGCGTTTACGCGGACGGTGAGACTGA
AGATAACTCATTCTCTTTAAAATATCGTTCGAACTGGACTCCCGGTCGTTTTAACTCGACTGGGGCCAAA
ACGAAACAGTGGCACTACCCCTCTCCGTATTCACGGGGGGCGTTAAGTGTCACATCGATAGATCAAGGTG
CCTACAAGCGAAGTGGGTCATCGTGGGGTCGCCCGTACGAGGAGAAAGCCGGTTTCGGCTTCTCCCTCGA
CGCACGCTCCTGCTACAGCCTCTTCCCTGTAAGCCAAAACTTGACTTACATCGAAGTGCCGCAGAACGTT
GCGAACCGGGCGTCGACCGAAGTCCTGCAAAAGGTCACCCAGGGTAATTTTAACCTTGGTGTTGCTTTAG
CAGAGGCCAGGTCGACAGCCTCACAACTCGCGACGCAAACCATTGCGCTCGTGAAGGCGTACACTGCCGC
TCGTCGCGGTAATTGGCGCCAGGCGCTCCGCTACCTTGCCCTAAACGAAGATCGAAAGTTTCGATCAAAA
CACGTGGCCGGCAGATGGTTGGAGTTGCAGTTCGGTTGGTTACCACTAATGAGTGATATCCAGGGTGCAT
ATGAGATGCTTACGAAGGTTCACCTTCAAGAGTTTCTTCCTATGAGAGCCGTACGTCAGGTCGGTACTAA
CATCAAGTTAGATGGCCGTCTGTCGTATCCAGCTGCAAACTTCCAGACAACGTGCAACATATCGCGACGT
ATCGTGATATGGTTTTACATAAACGATGCACGTTTGGCATGGTTGTCGTCCCTAGGTATCTTGAACCCAC
TAGGTATAGTGTGGGAAAAGGTGCCTTTCTCATTCGTTGTCGACTGGCTCCTACCTGTAGGTAACATGCT
CGAGGGCCTTACGGCCCCCGTGGGATGCTCCTACATGTCAGGAACAGTTACTGACGTAATAACGGGTGAG
TCCATCATAAGCGTTGACGCTCCCTACGGGTGGACTGTGGAGAGACAGGGCACTGCTAAGGCCCAAATCT
CAGCCATGCATCGAGGGGTACAATCCGTATGGCCAACAACTGGCGCGTACGTAAAGTCTCCTTTCTCGAT
GGTCCATACCTTAGATGCGTTAGCATTAATCAGGCAACGGCTCTCTAGATAGAGCCCTCAACCGGAGTTT
GAAGCATGGCTTCTAACTTTACTCAGTTCGTTCTCGTCGACAATGGCGGAACTGGCGACGTGACTGTCGC
CCCAAGCAACTTCGCTAACGGGGTCGCTGAATGGATCAGCTCTAACTCGCGTTCACAGGCTTACAAAGTA
ACCTGTAGCGTTCGTCAGAGCTCTGCGCAGAATCGCAAATACACCATCAAAGTCGAGGTGCCTAAAGTGG
CAACCCAGACTGTTGGTGGTGTAGAGCTTCCTGTAGCCGCATGGCGTTCGTACTTAAATATGGAACTAAC
CATTCCAATTTTCGCTACGAATTCCGACTGCGAGCTTATTGTTAAGGCAATGCAAGGTCTTCTAAAAGAT
GGAAACCCGATTCCCTCAGCAATCGCAGCAAACTCCGGCATCTACGCTAACTTTACTCAGTTCGTTCTCG
TCGACAATGGCGGTACCCATCACCATCACCATCACGGTACCGGCGACGTGACTGTCGCCCCAAGCAACTT
CGCTAACGGGGTCGCTGAATGGATCAGCTCTAACTCGCGTTCACAGGCTTACAAAGTAACCTGTAGCGTT
CGTCAGAGCTCTGCGCAGAATCGCAAATACACCATCAAAGTCGAGGTGCCTAAAGTGGCAACCCAGACTG
TTGGTGGTGTAGAGCTTCCTGTAGCCGCATGGCGTTCGTACTTAAATATGGAACTAACCATTCCAATTTT
CGCTACGAATTCCGACTGCGAGCTTATTGTTAAGGCAATGCAAGGTCTTCTAAAAGATGGAAACCCGATT
CCCTCAGCAATCGCAGCAAACTCCGGCATCTACTAATAGACGCCGGCCACCGCTGAGCAATAACTAGCAT
AACCCCTTGGGGCCTCTAAACGGGTCTTGAGGGGTTTTTTGTCGAACAGAAAGTAATCGTATTGTACACG
GCCGCATAATCGAAATTAATACGACTCACTATAGGAGAGTCCAACCAACAGAATCTATTGTTAGATTTCC
TAATATTACAAACTTGTGCCCTTTTGGTGAAGTTTTTAACGCCACCAGATTTGCATCTGTTTATGCTTGG
AACAGGAAGAGAATCAGCAACTGTGTTGCTGATTATTCTGTCCTATATAATTCCGCATCATTTTCCACTT
TTAAGTGTTATGGAGTGTCTCCTACTAAATTAAATGATCTCTGCTTTACTAATGTCTATGCAGATTCATT
TGTAATTAGAGGTGATGAAGTCAGACAAATCGCTCCAGGGCAAACTGGAAAGATTGCTGATTATAATTAT
AAATTACCAGATGATTTTACAGGCTGCGTTATAGCTTGGAATTCTAACAATCTTGATTCTAAGGTTGGTG
GTAATTATAATTACCGGTATAGATTGTTTAGGAAGTCTAATCTCAAACCTTTTGAGAGAGATATTTCAAC
TGAAATCTATCAGGCCGGTAGCACACCTTGTAATGGTGTTCAAGGTTTTAATTGTTACTTTCCTTTACAA
TCATATGGTTTCCAACCCACTAATGGTGTTGGTTACCAACCATACAGAGTAGTAGTACTTTCTTTTGAAC
TTCTACATGCACCAGCAACTGTTTGTGGACCTAAAAAGTCTACTAATTTGGTTAAAAACAAATGTGTCAA
TTTCAACTTCAATGGTTTAACAGGCACAGGTGTTCTTACTGAGTCTAACAAAAAGTTTCTGCCTTTCCAA
CAATTTGGCAGAGACATTGCTGACACTACTGATGCTGTCCGTGATCCACAGACACTTGAGATTCTTGACA
TTACACCATGTTCTTTTGGTGGTGTCAGTGTTATAACACCAGGAACAAATACTTCTAACCAGGTTGCTGT
TCTTTATCAGGATGTTAACTGCACAGAAGTCCCTGTTGCTATTCATGCAGATCAACTTACTCCTACTTGG
CGTGTTTATTCTACAGGTTCTAATGTTTTTCAAACACGTGCAGGCTGTTTAATAGGGGCTGAACATGTCA
ACAACTCATATGAGTGTGACATACCCATTGGTGCAGGTATATGCGCTAGTTATCAGACTCAGACTAATTC
TCGTCGGCGGGCACGTAGTGTAGCTAGTCAATCCATCATTGCCTACACTATGTCACTTGGTGCAGAAAAT
TCAGTTGCTTACTCTAATAACTCTATTGCCATACCCACAAATTTTACTATTAGTGTTACCACAGAAATTC
TACCAGTGTCTATGACCAAGACATCAGTAGATTGTACAATGTACATTTGTGGTGATTCAACTGAATGCAG
CAATCTTTTGTTGCAATATGGCAGTTTTTGTACACAATTAAACCGTGCTTTAACTGGAATAGCTGTTGAA
CAAGACAAAAACACCCAAGAAGTTTTTGCACAAGTCAAACAAATTTACAAAACACCACCAATTAAAGATT
TTGGTGGTTTTAATTTTTCACAAATATTACCAGATCCATCAAAACCAAGCAAGAGGTCATTTATTGAAGA
TCTACTTTTCAACAAAGTGACACTTGCAGATGCTGGCTTCATCAAACAATATGGTGATTGCCTTGGTGAT
ATTGCTGCTAGAGACCTCATTTGTGCACAAAAGTTTAACGGCCTTACTGTTTTGCCACCTTTGCTCACAG
ATGAAATGACATGAGGATCACCCATGTCCGCTGAGCAATAACTAGCATAACCCCTTGGGGCCTCTAAACG
GGTCTTGAGGGGTTTTTTGTAATTTCACTGCCCGCTTTCCAGTCGGGAAACCTGTCGTGCCAGCTGCATT
AACATGGTCATAGCTGTTTCCTTGCGTATTGGGCGCTCTCCGCTTCCTCGCTCACTGACTCGCTGCGCTC
GGTCGTTCGGGTAAAGCCTGGGGTGCCTAATGAGCAAAAGGCCAGCAAAAGGCCAGGAACCGTAAAAAGG
CCGCGTTGCTGGCGTTTTTCCATAGGCTCCGCCCCCCTGACGAGCATCACAAAAATCGACGCTCAAGTCA
GAGGTGGCGAAACCCGACAGGACTATAAAGATACCAGGCGTTTCCCCCTGGAAGCTCCCTCGTGCGCTCT
CCTGTTCCGACCCTGCCGCTTACCGGATACCTGTCCGCCTTTCTCCCTTCGGGAAGCGTGGCGCTTTCTC
ATAGCTCACGCTGTAGGTATCTCAGTTCGGTGTAGGTCGTTCGCTCCAAGCTGGGCTGTGTGCACGAACC
CCCCGTTCAGCCCGACCGCTGCGCCTTATCCGGTAACTATCGTCTTGAGTCCAACCCGGTAAGACACGAC
TTATCGCCACTGGCAGCAGCCACTGGTAACAGGATTAGCAGAGCGAGGTATGTAGGCGCTACAGAGTTCT
TGAAGTGGTGGCCTAACTACGGCTACACTAGAAGAACAGTATTTGGTATCTGCGCTCTGCTGAAGCCAGT
TACCTTCGGAAAAAGAGTTGGTAGCTCTTGATCCGGCAAACAAACCACCGCTGGTAGCGGTGGTTTTTTT
GTTTGCAAGCAGCAGATTACGCGCAGAAAAAAAGGATCTCAAGAAGATCCTTTGATCTTTTCTACGGGGT
CTGACGCTCAGTGGAACGAAAACTCACGTTAAGGGATTTTGGTCATGAGATTATCAAAAAGGATCTTCAC
CTAGATCCTTTTAAATTAAAAATGAAGTTTTAAATCAATCTAAAGTATATATGAGTAAACTTGGTCTGAC
AGTTATTAGAAAAATTCATCCAGCAGACGATAAAACGCAATACGCTGGCTATCCGGTGCCGCAATGCCAT
ACAGCACCAGAAAACGATCCGCCCATTCGCCGCCCAGTTCTTCCGCAATATCACGGGTGGCCAGCGCAAT
ATCCTGATAACGATCCGCCACGCCCAGACGGCCGCAATCAATAAAGCCGCTAAAACGGCCATTTTCCACC
ATAATGTTCGGCAGGCACGCATCACCATGGGTCACCACCAGATCTTCGCCATCCGGCATGCTCGCTTTCA
GACGCGCAAACAGCTCTGCCGGTGCCAGGCCCTGATGTTCTTCATCCAGATCATCCTGATCCACCAGGCC
CGCTTCCATACGGGTACGCGCACGTTCAATACGATGTTTCGCCTGATGATCAAACGGACAGGTCGCCGGG
TCCAGGGTATGCAGACGACGCATGGCATCCGCCATAATGCTCACTTTTTCTGCCGGCGCCAGATGGCTAG
ACAGCAGATCCTGACCCGGCACTTCGCCCAGCAGCAGCCAATCACGGCCCGCTTCGGTCACCACATCCAG
CACCGCCGCACACGGAACACCGGTGGTGGCCAGCCAGCTCAGACGCGCCGCTTCATCCTGCAGCTCGTTC
AGCGCACCGCTCAGATCGGTTTTCACAAACAGCACCGGACGACCCTGCGCGCTCAGACGAAACACCGCCG
CATCAGAGCAGCCAATGGTCTGCTGCGCCCAATCATAGCCAAACAGACGTTCCACCCACGCTGCCGGGCT
ACCCGCATGCAGGCCATCCTGTTCAATCATACTCTTCCTTTTTCAATATTATTGAAGCATTTATCAGGGT
TATTGTCTCATGAGCGGATACATATTTGAATGTATTTAGAAAAATAAACAAATAGGGGTTCCGCGCACAT
TTCCCCGAAAAGTGCCACCTAAATTGTAAGCGTTAATATTTTGTTAAAATTCGCGTTAAATTTTTGTTAA
ATCAGCTCATTTTTTAACCAATAGGCCGAAATCGGCAAAATCCCTTATAAATCAAAAGAATAGACCGAGA
TAGGGTTGAGTGGCCGCTACAGGGCGCTCCCATTCGCCATTCAGGCTGCGCAACTGTTGGGAAGGGCGTT
TCGGTGCGGGCCTCTTCGCTATTACGCCAGCTGGCGAAAGGGGGATGTGCTGCAAGGCGATTAAGTTGGG
TAACGCCAGGGTTTTCCCAGTCACGACGTTGTAAAACGACGGCCAGTGAGGTAATACGACTCACTATAGG
GGAATTGTGAGCGGATAACAATTCCCCTCTA
Features (pLannotate 1.2.2; 21 found; start..end, strand, type, name):
      3..32      +  promoter       lac promoter: promoter for the E. coli lac operon
     52..74      +  RBS            RBS: efficient ribosome binding site from bacteriophage T7 gene 10 (Olins and Rangwala, 1989)
    134..1309    +  CDS            A: MATA_BPMS2 - Experimental evidence at protein level: Swiss-Prot protein existence level 1. The maturation protein is required for the typical attachment of the phage to the side of the bacterial pili (PubMed:23810697). Binds to sequences located toward each end of the genome, hence circularizing it (PubMed:26608810). The RNA genome-maturation protein A complex is released from the capsid upon host receptor binding (PubMed:23810697). Maturation protein A enters the cell along with the viral RNA (PubMed:4551992). From Escherichia phage MS2 (Bacteriophage MS2).
   1336..1725    +  CDS            CAPSD_BPMS2: Experimental evidence at protein level: Swiss-Prot protein existence level 1. Acts as a translational repressor of viral replicase synthesis late in infection. This latter function is the result of capsid protein interaction with an RNA hairpin which contains the replicase ribosome-binding site. From Escherichia phage MS2 (Bacteriophage MS2).
   1727..1763    +  CDS            MS2 (fragment): bacteriophage MS2 coat protein binds to a specific stem-loop structure in the viral RNA (Peabody, 1993)
   1768..1785    +  CDS            7xHis (fragment): 6xHis affinity tag
   1792..2136    +  CDS            MS2 (fragment): bacteriophage MS2 coat protein binds to a specific stem-loop structure in the viral RNA (Peabody, 1993)
   2164..2211    +  terminator     T7 terminator: transcription terminator for bacteriophage T7 RNA polymerase
   2257..2275    +  promoter       T7 promoter: promoter for bacteriophage T7 RNA polymerase
   2276..3928    +  CDS            S (fragment): SPIKE_SARS2 - Experimental evidence at protein level: Swiss-Prot protein existence level 1. [Spike glycoprotein]: May down-regulate host tetherin (BST2) by lysosomal degradation, thereby counteracting its antiviral activity. From Severe acute respiratory syndrome coronavirus 2 (2019-nCoV) (SARS-CoV-2).
   3929..3947    +  misc_RNA       MS2 stem loop: stem loop that binds the bacteriophage MS2 coat protein
   3962..4009    +  terminator     T7 terminator: transcription terminator for bacteriophage T7 RNA polymerase
   4015..4062    -  CDS            lacI (fragment): lac repressor; lacI; The lac repressor binds to the lac operator to inhibit transcription in E. coli. This inhibition can be relieved by adding lactose or isopropyl-β-D-thiogalactopyranoside (IPTG).
   4099..4139    -  rep_origin     RSF ori (fragment): Plasmids containing the RSF 1030 origin of replication can be propagated in E. coli cells that contain additional plasmids with compatible origins.
   4217..4802    -  rep_origin     ori: high-copy-number ColE1/pMB1/pBR322/pUC origin of replication
   4976..5770    -  CDS            NeoR/KanR: aminoglycoside phosphotransferase confers resistance to neomycin, kanamycin, and G418 (Geneticin®)
   5771..5875    -  promoter       AmpR promoter: bla
   5901..6032    -  rep_origin     M13 ori (fragment): M13 bacteriophage origin of replication; arrow indicates direction of (+) strand synthesis
   6053..6209    -  CDS            lacZα (fragment): LacZα fragment of β-galactosidase; lacZ fragment
   6212..6230    +  promoter       T7 promoter: promoter for bacteriophage T7 RNA polymerase
   6231..6255    +  protein_bind   lac operator: The lac repressor binds to the lac operator to inhibit transcription in E. coli. This inhibition can be relieved by adding lactose or isopropyl-β-D-thiogalactopyranoside (IPTG). lac repressor encoded by lacI
