[The description below was written by a language model from this plasmid's Addgene catalogue record and pLannotate feature annotations shown in this document.]
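Description:
MS2_SC2_S_Kappa is a bacterial expression plasmid built on the small pMX backbone, about 6.3 kb in total, designed to produce MS2 bacteriophage virus-like particles in E. coli that carry a defined fragment of SARS-CoV-2 RNA. It replicates from a high-copy ColE1/pUC-type origin and is selected with kanamycin through a NeoR/KanR aminoglycoside phosphotransferase gene driven by the bla promoter. Short remnants of lacI, an RSF origin, an M13 origin and lacZα are also annotated, but these are fragments left over from vector assembly rather than functional elements.

The payload is arranged as two T7-driven transcription units assembled by Type IIS (BsaI and Esp3I) cloning. The first starts at a T7 promoter with a lac operator, which lies across the numbering origin of the circular map, followed by a T7 gene 10 ribosome binding site. It encodes the MS2 maturation (A) protein and then a synthetic coat protein dimer. In the dimer, two coat protein copies are fused and a His tag is inserted within the second copy, which would allow affinity purification of assembled particles. This unit ends at a T7 terminator. The second unit uses its own T7 promoter to transcribe the region of the spike gene covering amino acids 319–869 with the Kappa variant mutations. An MS2 stem loop and a second T7 terminator follow directly after it. The coat protein binds this stem loop, so the spike RNA is packaged inside the forming capsids. The resulting particles contain protected Kappa S-gene RNA. The record gives the purpose only as generating these packaged particles; material of this kind generally serves as a stable RNA control or standard in nucleic acid detection assays.
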