Addgene plasmid #175953: MS2_SC2_S_Kappa
Purpose: Generation of MS2 Virus-Like Particles packaged with the sequence for the WHO Kappa SARS-CoV-2 S gene (Amino Acid 319-869)
Depositing lab: Paul Freemont. Depositing organization: Imperial College London.
Backbone
  Vector backbone: pMX
  Backbone manufacturer: Life Technologies
  Backbone size w/o insert (bp): 2200
  Total vector size (bp): 6264
  Vector type: Bacterial Expression
Growth in bacteria
  Bacterial resistance: Kanamycin, 50 μg/mL
  Growth temperature: 37°C
  Growth strain: DH5alpha
  Copy number: High Copy
Gene/Insert 1
  Gene/Insert name: Maturation Protein (alt name: A-Protein)
  Species: MS2 Phage
  Insert size (bp): 1182
  Promoter: T7
  Cloning method: Restriction Enzyme; 5′ cloning site BsaI (destroyed during cloning); 3′ cloning site BsaI (destroyed during cloning)
  Sequencing primers: 5′ GATGTGCTGCAAGGCGATTAAGTTG; 3′ ctatggaaaaacgccagcaacg
Gene/Insert 2
  Gene/Insert name: Coat Protein Dimer
  Species: Synthetic
  Insert size (bp): 801
  Promoter: T7
  Cloning method: Restriction Enzyme; 5′ cloning site BsaI (destroyed during cloning); 3′ cloning site BsaI (destroyed during cloning)
  Sequencing primers: 5′ GATGTGCTGCAAGGCGATTAAGTTG; 3′ ctatggaaaaacgccagcaacg
Gene/Insert 3
  Gene/Insert name: S gene
  Species: SARS-CoV-2
  Insert size (bp): 1654
  Mutation: Kappa (Amino Acid 319-869)
  GenBank ID: YP_009724390.1
  Entrez Gene: S (a.k.a. GU280_gp02, spike glycoprotein)
  Promoter: T7
  Cloning method: Restriction Enzyme; 5′ cloning site Esp3I (BsmBI) (destroyed during cloning); 3′ cloning site Esp3I (BsmBI) (destroyed during cloning)
  Sequencing primers: 5′ TGTCGAACAGAAAGTAATCGTATTGTAC; 3′ CAGCTGGCACGACAGGTTTC
How to cite: MS2_SC2_S_Kappa was a gift from Paul Freemont (Addgene plasmid # 175953 ; http://n2t.net/addgene:175953 ; RRID:Addgene_175953)
